Addgene plasmid #72007: Rgma-AP-His
Purpose: Expresses the extracellular region of the RGMa protein, C-terminally fused to alkaline phosphatase + 6X histidine tag.
Depositing lab: Woj Wojtowicz. Depositing organization: University of California, Berkeley. Publication: An extracellular biochemical screen reveals that FLRTs and Unc5s mediate neuronal subtype recognition in the retina. Visser JJ, Cheng Y, Perry SC, Chastain AB, Parsa B, Masri SS, Ray TA, Kay JN, Wojtowicz WM. Elife. 2015 Dec 3;4. pii: e08149. doi: 10.7554/eLife.08149. PubMed 26633812.
Backbone
  Vector backbone: pCMVi-SV40ori
  Vector type: Mammalian Expression
Growth in bacteria
  Bacterial resistance: Ampicillin, 100 μg/mL
  Growth temperature: 37°C
  Growth strain: DH5alpha
  Copy number: High Copy
Gene/Insert
  Gene/Insert name: Rgma (alt names: Repulsive guidance molecule family member A; NCBI gene ID 244058; Reference sequence NM_177740.5)
  Species: M. musculus (mouse)
  Insert size (bp): 1260
  Entrez Gene: Rgma (a.k.a. BC059072, C230063O06)
  Promoter: CMV
  Tag / fusion protein: AP-His (C terminal on backbone)
  Cloning method: Restriction Enzyme; 5′ cloning site NotI (not destroyed); 3′ cloning site SpeI (not destroyed)
  Sequencing primers: 5′ GTCAGAGGTAACTCCCGTTGC; 3′ GAGGTTCTTGGCGGCTGTC
Terms and licenses: Academic/Nonprofit Terms; Industry Terms: Not Available to Industry
How to cite: Rgma-AP-His was a gift from Woj Wojtowicz (Addgene plasmid # 72007 ; http://n2t.net/addgene:72007 ; RRID:Addgene_72007)
