[The description below was written by a language model from this plasmid's Addgene catalogue record and pLannotate feature annotations shown in this document.]
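Description:
Rgma-AP-His is a mammalian expression plasmid built on the pCMVi-SV40ori backbone that produces a secreted, tagged form of the mouse repulsive guidance molecule A (Rgma) ectodomain. It is propagated in E. coli as a high-copy plasmid through a ColE1/pUC-type origin and selected with ampicillin via the β-lactamase gene. The backbone also carries an f1 phage origin and short remnants of rop, bom and lacZα that appear to be cloning leftovers rather than functional parts. An SV40 enhancer/early promoter region is annotated outside the expression cassette. This region contains the SV40 origin, consistent with the backbone name, and would allow episomal amplification in cells expressing large T antigen. No mammalian selection marker is annotated.

Transcription is driven by the human CMV immediate-early enhancer and promoter followed by CMV intron A, an arrangement commonly used to boost expression levels. Downstream, an insert of about 1.26 kb encoding the extracellular region of Rgma sits between NotI and SpeI sites. It is fused at its C terminus to human placental secreted alkaline phosphatase and, according to the catalogue entry, a 6X histidine tag, which is not separately annotated in the feature table. An SV40 polyadenylation signal terminates the transcript.

The AP moiety gives the fusion an enzymatic readout for detecting binding, and the His tag allows capture or purification. The associated work was an extracellular biochemical interaction screen of cell-surface recognition proteins in the retina, in which AP-tagged ectodomains like this one would serve as soluble probes for receptor–ligand binding.
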