Features (pLannotate 1.2.2; 14 found; start..end, strand, type, name):
     25..408     +  enhancer       CMV enhancer: human cytomegalovirus immediate early enhancer
    410..609     +  promoter       CMV promoter: human cytomegalovirus (CMV) immediate early promoter
    748..1573    +  intron         CMV intron A: human cytomegalovirus intron A (Chapman et al., 1991)
   1610..2872    +  CDS            Rgma (fragment): RGMA_MOUSE - Experimental evidence at protein level: Swiss-Prot protein existence level 1. Member of the repulsive guidance molecule (RGM) family that performs several functions in the developing and adult nervous system. Regulates cephalic neural tube closure, inhibits neurite outgrowth and cortical neuron branching, and the formation of mature synapses. Binding to its receptor NEO1/neogenin induces activation of RHOA- ROCK1/Rho-kinase signaling pathway through UNC5B-ARHGEF12/LARG- PTK2/FAK1 cascade, leading to collapse of the neuronal growth cone and neurite outgrowth inhibition. Furthermore
   2891..4342    +  CDS            SEAP: secreted alkaline phosphatase from human placenta The natural enzyme has a C-terminal transmembrane sequence that is replaced by a GPI anchor.
   4401..4522    +  polyA_signal   SV40 poly(A) signal: SV40 polyadenylation signal
   4731..5319    -  rep_origin     ori: high-copy-number ColE1/pMB1/pBR322/pUC origin of replication
   5490..6350    -  CDS            AmpR: β-lactamase; bla; confers resistance to ampicillin, carbenicillin, and related antibiotics
   6351..6455    -  promoter       AmpR promoter: bla
   6550..6585    +  CDS            rop (fragment): Rop protein, which maintains plasmids at low copy number; rop
   6608..6938    +  promoter       SV40 promoter: SV40 enhancer and early promoter
   7061..7160    +  misc_feature   bom (fragment): basis of mobility region from pBR322
   7188..7616    -  rep_origin     f1 ori (sequence partly withheld): f1 bacteriophage origin of replication; arrow indicates direction of (+) strand synthesis
   7620..7777    -  CDS            lacZα (fragment): LacZα fragment of β-galactosidase; lacZ fragment
>Addgene plasmid #72007 | Rgma-AP-His | depositor full sequence | sequence record 131193 | Full Sequence
GTCGAGGTCTCGACGGTATCGATTGACATTGATTATTGACTAGCTAGTTATTAATAGTAATCAATTACGG
GGTCATTAGTTCATAGCCCATATATGGAGTTCCGCGTTACATAACTTACGGTAAATGGCCCGCCTGGCTG
ACCGCCCAACGACCCCCGCCCATTGACGTCAATAATGACGTATGTTCCCATAGTAACGCCAATAGGGACT
TTCCATTGACGTCAATGGGTGGAGTATTTACGGTAAACTGCCCACTTGGCAGTACATCAAGTGTATCATA
TGCCAAGTCCGCCCCCTATTGACGTCAATGACGGTAAATGGCCCGCCTGGCATTATGCCCAGTACATGAC
CTTACGGGACTTTCCTACTTGGCAGTACATCTACGTATTAGTCATCGCTATTACCATGGTGATGCGGTTT
TGGCAGTACACCAATGGGCGTGGATAGCGGTTTGACTCACGGGGATTTCCAAGTCTCCACCCCATTGACG
TCAATGGGAGTTTGTTTTGGCACCAAAATCAACGGGACTTTCCAAAATGTCGTAATAACCCCGCCCCGTT
GACGCAAATGGGCGGTAGGCGTGTACGGTGGGAGGTCTATATAAGCAGAGCTCGTTTAGTGAACCGTCAG
ATCGCCTGGAGACGCCATCCACGCTGTTTTGACCTCCATAGAAGACACCGGGACCGATCCAGCCTCCGCG
GCCGGGAACGGTGCATTGGAACGCGGATTCCCCGTGCCAAGAGTGACGTAAGTACCGCCTATAGACTCTA
TAGGCACACCCCTTTGGCTCTTATGCATGCTATACTGTTTTTGGCTTGGGGCCTATACACCCCCGCTTCC
ATATGCTATAGGTGATGGTATAGCTTAGCCTATAGGTGTGGGTTATTGACCATTATTGACCACTCCCCTA
TTGGTGACGATACTTTCCATTACTAATCCATAACATGGCTCTTTGCCACAACTATCTCTATTGGCTATAT
GCCAATACTCTGTCCTTCAGAGACTGACACGGACTCTGTATTTTTACAGGATGGGGTCCCATTTATTATT
TACAAATTCACATATACAACAACGCCGTCCCCCGTGCCCGCAGTTTTTATTAAACATAGCGTGGGATCTC
CACGCGAATCTCGGGTACGTGTTCCGGACATGGGCTCTTCTCCGGTAGCGGCGGAGCTTCCACATCCGAG
CCCTGGTCCCATGCCTCCAGCGGCTCATGGTCGCTCGGCAGCTCCTTGCTCCTAACAGTGGAGGCCAGAC
TTAGGCACAGCACAATGCCCACCACCACCAGTGTGCCGCACAAGGCCGTGGCGGTAGGGTATGTGTCTGA
AAATGAGCTCGGAGATTGGGCTCGCACCGCTGACGCAGATGGAAGACTTAAGGCAGCGGCAGAAGAAGAT
GCAGGCAGCTGAGTTGTTGTATTCTGATAAGAGTCAGAGGTAACTCCCGTTGCGGTGCTGTTAACGGTGG
AGGGCAGTGTAGTCTGAGCAGTACTCGTTGCTGCCGCGCGCGCCACCAGACATAATAGCTGACAGACTAA
CAGACTGTTCCTTTCCATGGGTCTTTTCTGCAGAAGCTTGAATTCTCGAGGATCCGCGGCCGCGCCACCA
TGCAGCCGCCAAGGGAGAGGCTAGTGGTAACAGGCCGAGCTGGATGGATGGGTATGGGGAGAGGGGCAGG
ACGTTCAGCCCTGGGATTGTGGCCGACCCTCGCCTTCCTTCTCTGCAGCTTCCCCGCAGCCATCTCCCCC
TGCAAAATCCTCAAGTGCAACTCTGAGTTCTGGAGCGCCACGTCATCAGGCAGCCACGCCCCTGCCTCCG
ACGACGTGCCGGAGTTCTGTGCAGCCCTGCGCACCTACGCCCTGTGCACTCGGCGGACAGCCCGCACCTG
CCGGGGCGACCTGGCTTACCACTCGGCTGTCCATGGCATAGAGGACCTTATGAGCCAGCACAACTGCTCC
AAGGACGGCCCCACCTCACAGCCGCGAGTGCGCACGCTCCCGCCAGCTGGGGACAGCCAGGAGCGCTCGG
ATAGCCCCGAGATCTGCCACTATGAGAAGAGTTTCCACAAGCACTCAGCTGCCCCCAACTACACTCACTG
CGGCCTCTTTGGGGACCCACACCTCAGGACTTTCACAGACCACTTCCAGACATGCAAGGTGCAAGGCGCC
TGGCCTCTCATCGACAATAATTACCTGAACGTGCAAGTCACCAATACACCTGTGCTGCCGGGCTCCGCAG
CTACCGCCACCAGCAAGCTCACCATCATCTTCAAGAACTTCCAAGAGTGTGTGGACCAGAAAGTCTACCA
AGCTGAAATGGACGAACTTCCGTCTGCCTTTGCGGACGGCTCCAAAAATGGGGGAGATAAACACGGGGCC
AACAGCCTGAAGATCACAGAGAAGGTGTCGGGCCAGCACGTGGAGATCCAGGCCAAGTACATCGGCACCA
CCATCGTGGTGCGACAGGTGGGCCGCTACCTGACCTTTGCCGTCCGGATGCCCGAGGAGGTAGTCAACGC
CGTGGAGGACCGTGACAGCCAAGGCCTCTACCTCTGCCTGCGGGGCTGCCCGCTCAACCAGCAGATCGAC
TTCCAGGCTTTCCGTGCCAACGCTGAAAGCCCTCGCAGGCCAGCAGCCGCCAGTCCCTCTCCCGTGGTCC
CCGAGACATTCCCCTATGAGACAGCCGTGGCCAAGTGCAAAGAGAAGCTGCCCGTAGAAGACCTGTACTA
CCAGGCCTGTGTCTTCGACCTCCTCACGACTGGTGATGTGAACTTCACGCTGGCTGCCTACTATGCTTTG
GAGGATGGCAAGATGCTCCACTCCAACAAGGACAAGCTGCATCTGTTTGAAAGGACTCGGGAGCTGCCAG
GAACTAGTGGATCTTCCGGAATCATCCCAGTTGAGGAGGAGAACCCGGACTTCTGGAACCGCGAGGCAGC
CGAGGCCCTGGGTGCCGCCAAGAAGCTGCAGCCTGCACAGACAGCCGCCAAGAACCTCATCATCTTCCTG
GGCGATGGGATGGGGGTGTCTACGGTGACAGCTGCCAGGATCCTAAAAGGGCAGAAGAAGGACAAACTGG
GGCCTGAGATACCCCTGGCCATGGACCGCTTCCCATATGTGGCTCTGTCCAAGACATACAATGTAGACAA
ACATGTGCCAGACAGTGGAGCCACAGCCACGGCCTACCTGTGCGGGGTCAAGGGCAACTTCCAGACCATT
GGCTTGAGTGCAGCCGCCCGCTTTAACCAGTGCAACACGACACGCGGCAACGAGGTCATCTCCGTGATGA
ATCGGGCCAAGAAAGCAGGGAAGTCAGTGGGAGTGGTAACCACCACACGAGTGCAGCACGCCTCGCCAGC
CGGCACCTACGCCCACACGGTGAACCGCAACTGGTACTCGGACGCCGACGTGCCTGCCTCGGCCCGCCAG
GAGGGGTGCCAGGACATCGCTACGCAGCTCATCTCCAACATGGACATTGACGTGATCCTAGGTGGAGGCC
GAAAGTACATGTTTCGCATGGGAACCCCAGACCCTGAGTACCCAGATGACTACAGCCAAGGTGGGACCAG
GCTGGACGGGAAGAATCTGGTGCAGGAATGGCTGGCGAAGCGCCAGGGTGCCCGGTATGTGTGGAACCGC
ACTGAGCTCATGCAGGCTTCCCTGGACCCGTCTGTGACCCATCTCATGGGTCTCTTTGAGCCTGGAGACA
TGAAATACGAGATCCACCGAGACTCCACACTGGACCCCTCCCTGATGGAGATGACAGAGGCTGCCCTGCG
CCTGCTGAGCAGGAACCCCCGCGGCTTCTTCCTCTTCGTGGAGGGTGGTCGCATCGACCATGGTCATCAT
GAAAGCAGGGCTTACCGGGCACTGACTGAGACGATCATGTTCGACGACGCCATTGAGAGGGCGGGCCAGC
TCACCAGCGAGGAGGACACGCTGAGCCTCGTCACTGCCGACCACTCCCACGTCTTCTCCTTCGGAGGCTA
CCCCCTGCGAGGGAGCTCCATCTTCGGGCTGGCCCCTGGCAAGGCCCGGGACAGGAAGGCCTACACGGTC
CTCCTATACGGAAACGGTCCAGGCTATGTGCTCAAGGACGGCGCCCGGCCGGATGTTACCGAGAGCGAGA
GCGGGAGCCCCGAGTATCGGCAGCAGTCAGCAGTGCCCCTGGACGAAGAGACCCACGCAGGCGAGGACGT
GGCGGTGTTCGCGCGCGGCCCGCAGGCGCACCTGGTTCACGGCGTGCAGGAGCAGACCTTCATAGCGCAC
GTCATGGCCTTCGCCGCCTGCCTGGAGCCCTACACCGCCTGCGACCTGGCGCCCCCCGCCGGCACCACCG
ACGCCGCGCACCCGGGTCATCATCACCATCACCATTAATCTAGAGATCTTATTAAAGCAGAACTTGTTTA
TTGCAGCTTATAATGGTTACAAATAAAGCAATAGCATCACAAATTTCACAAATAAAGCATTTTTTTCACT
GCATTCTAGTTGTGGTTTGTCCAAACTCATCAATGTATCTTATCATGTCTGGTCGACTCTAGCTAGACTC
TTCCGCTTCCTCGCTCACTGACTCGCTGCGCTCGGTCGTTCGGCTGCGGCGAGCGGTATCAGCTCACTCA
AAGGCGGTAATACGGTTATCCACAGAATCAGGGGATAACGCAGGAAAGAACATGTGAGCAAAAGGCCAGC
AAAAGGCCAGGAACCGTAAAAAGGCCGCGTTGCTGGCGTTTTTCCATAGGCTCCGCCCCCCTGACGAGCA
TCACAAAAATCGACGCTCAAGTCAGAGGTGGCGAAACCCGACAGGACTATAAAGATACCAGGCGTTTCCC
CCTGGAAGCTCCCTCGTGCGCTCTCCTGTTCCGACCCTGCCGCTTACCGGATACCTGTCCGCCTTTCTCC
CTTCGGGAAGCGTGGCGCTTTCTCATAGCTCACGCTGTAGGTATCTCAGTTCGGTGTAGGTCGTTCGCTC
CAAGCTGGGCTGTGTGCACGAACCCCCCGTTCAGCCCGACCGCTGCGCCTTATCCGGTAACTATCGTCTT
GAGTCCAACCCGGTAAGACACGACTTATCGCCACTGGCAGCAGCCACTGGTAACAGGATTAGCAGAGCGA
GGTATGTAGGCGGTGCTACAGAGTTCTTGAAGTGGTGGCCTAACTACGGCTACACTAGAAGAACAGTATT
TGGTATCTGCGCTCTGCTGAAGCCAGTTACCTTCGGAAAAAGAGTTGGTAGCTCTTGATCCGGCAAACAA
ACCACCGCTGGTAGCGGTGGTTTTTTTGTTTGCAAGCAGCAGATTACGCGCAGAAAAAAAGGATCTCAAG
AAGATCCTTTGATCTTTTCTACGGGGTCTGACGCTCAGTGGAACGAAAACTCACGTTAAGGGATTTTGGT
CATGAGATTATCAAAAAGGATCTTCACCTAGATCCTTTTAAATTAAAAATGAAGTTTTAAATCAATCTAA
AGTATATATGAGTAAACTTGGTCTGACAGTTACCAATGCTTAATCAGTGAGGCACCTATCTCAGCGATCT
GTCTATTTCGTTCATCCATAGTTGCCTGACTCCCCGTCGTGTAGATAACTACGATACGGGAGGGCTTACC
ATCTGGCCCCAGTGCTGCAATGATACCGCGAGACCCACGCTCACCGGCTCCAGATTTATCAGCAATAAAC
CAGCCAGCCGGAAGGGCCGAGCGCAGAAGTGGTCCTGCAACTTTATCCGCCTCCATCCAGTCTATTAATT
GTTGCCGGGAAGCTAGAGTAAGTAGTTCGCCAGTTAATAGTTTGCGCAACGTTGTTGCCATTGCTACAGG
CATCGTGGTGTCACGCTCGTCGTTTGGTATGGCTTCATTCAGCTCCGGTTCCCAACGATCAAGGCGAGTT
ACATGATCCCCCATGTTGTGCAAAAAAGCGGTTAGCTCCTTCGGTCCTCCGATCGTTGTCAGAAGTAAGT
TGGCCGCAGTGTTATCACTCATGGTTATGGCAGCACTGCATAATTCTCTTACTGTCATGCCATCCGTAAG
ATGCTTTTCTGTGACTGGTGAGTACTCAACCAAGTCATTCTGAGAATAGTGTATGCGGCGACCGAGTTGC
TCTTGCCCGGCGTCAATACGGGATAATACCGCGCCACATAGCAGAACTTTAAAAGTGCTCATCATTGGAA
AACGTTCTTCGGGGCGAAAACTCTCAAGGATCTTACCGCTGTTGAGATCCAGTTCGATGTAACCCACTCG
TGCACCCAACTGATCTTCAGCATCTTTTACTTTCACCAGCGTTTCTGGGTGAGCAAAAACAGGAAGGCAA
AATGCCGCAAAAAAGGGAATAAGGGCGACACGGAAATGTTGAATACTCATACTCTTCCTTTTTCAATATT
ATTGAAGCATTTATCAGGGTTATTGTCTCATGAGCGGATACATATTTGAATGTATTTAGAAAAATAAACA
AATAGGGGTTCCGCGCACATTTCCCCGAAAAGTGCCACCTGACGTCTAAGAAACCATTATTATCATGACA
TTAACCTATAAAAATAGGCGTATCACGAGGCCCTTTCGTCTCGCGCGTTTCGGTGATGACGGTGAAAACC
TCTGACACATGCAGCTCCCGGAGGAATGTGTGTCAGTTAGGGTGTGGAAAGTCCCCAGGCTCCCCAGGCA
GGCAGAAGTATGCAAAGCATGCATCTCAATTAGTCAGCAACCAGGTGTGGAAAGTCCCCAGGCTCCCCAG
CAGGCAGAAGTATGCAAAGCATGCATCTCAATTAGTCAGCAACCATAGTCCCGCCCCTAACTCCGCCCAT
CCCGCCCCTAACTCCGCCCAGTTCCGCCCATTCTCCGCCCCATGGCTGACTAATTTTTTTTATTTATGCA
GAGGCCGAGGCCGCCTCTGCCTCTGAGCTATTCCAGAAGTAGTGAGGAGGCTTTTTTGGAGGCCTAGGCT
TTTGCAAAAAGCTCCCGGGAGCTTGTATATCCATTTTCGTCCCGGAGACGGTCACAGCTTGTCTGTAAGC
GGATGCCGGGAGCAGACAAGCCCGTCAGGGCGCGTCAGCGGGTGTTGGCGGGTGTCGGGGCTGGCTTAAC
TATGCGGCATCAGAGCAGATTGTACTGAGAGTGCACCATATGCGGTGTGAAATACCGCACAGATGCGTAA
GGAGAAAATACCGCATCAGGAAATTGTAAGCGTTAATATTTTGTTAAAATTCGCGTTAAATTTTTGTTAA
ATCAGCTCATTTTTTAACCAATAGGCCGAAATCGGCAAAATCCCTTATAAATCAAAAGAATAGACCGAGA
TAGGGT
[37 nt withheld, positions 7287-7323]
AAAGAACGTGGACTCCAACGTCAAAGG
[49 nt withheld, positions 7351-7399]
T
[91 nt withheld, positions 7401-7491]
G
[124 nt withheld, positions 7493-7616]
CCATTCGCCATTCAGGCTGCGCAACTGTTGGGAAGGGCGATCGGTGCGGGCCTCTTCGCTATTACGCCAG
CTGGCGAAAGGGGGATGTGCTGCAAGGCGATTAAGTTGGGTAACGCCAGGGTTTTCCCAGTCACGACGTT
GTAAAACGACGGCCAGTGAATT
