>Addgene plasmid #72007 | Rgma-AP-His | addgene partial sequence | sequence record 136332 | pMRB101-F 5'-aagatgcaggcagctgagtt-3'
ACGGTGGAGGGCAGTGTAGTCTGAGCAGTACTCGTTGCTGCCGCGCGCGCCACCAGACATAATAGCTGAC
AGACTAACAGACTGTTCCTTTCCATGGGTCTTTTCTGCAGAAGCTTGAATTCTCGAGGATCCGCGGCCGC
GCCACCATGCAGCCGCCAAGGGAGAGGCTAGTGGTAACAGGCCGAGCTGGATGGATGGGTATGGGGAGAG
GGGCAGGACGTTCAGCCCTGGGATTGTGGCCGACCCTCGCCTTCCTTCTCTGCAGCTTCCCCGCAGCCAT
CTCCCCCTGCAAAATCCTCAAGTGCAACTCTGAGTTCTGGAGCGCCACGTCATCAGGCAGCCACGCCCCT
GCCTCCGACGACGTGCCGGAGTTCTGTGCAGCCCTGCGCACCTACGCCCTGTGCACTCGGCGGACAGCCC
GCACCTGCCGGGGCGACCTGGCTTACCACTCGGCTGTCCATGGCATAGAGGACCTTATGAGCCAGCACAA
CTGCTCCAAGGACGGCCCCACCTCACAGCCGCGAGTGCGCACGCTCCCGCCAGCTGGGGACAGCCAGGAG
CGCTCGGATAGCCCCGAGATCTGCCACTATGAGAAGAGTTTCCACAAGCACTCAGCTGCCCCCAACTACA
CTCACTGCGGCCTCTTTGGGGACCCACACCTCAGGACTTTCACAGACCACTTCCAGACATGCAAGGTGCA
AGGCGCCTGGCCTCTCATCGACAATAATTACCTGAACGTGCAAGTCACCAATACACCTGTGCTGCCGGGC
TCCGCAGCTACCGCCACCAGCAAGCTCACCATCATCTTCA
