>Addgene plasmid #72007 | Rgma-AP-His | addgene partial sequence | sequence record 136380 | SV40pA-R 5'-GAAATTTGTGATGCTATTGC-3'
ATAAGATCTCTAGATTAATGGTGATGGTGATGATGACCCGGGTGCGCGGCGTCGGTGGTGCCGGCGGGGG
GCGCCAGGTCGCAGGCGGTGTAGGGCTCCAGGCAGGCGGCGAAGGCCATGACGTGCGCTATGAAGGTCTG
CTCCTGCACGCCGTGAACCAGGTGCGCCTGCGGGCCGCGCGCGAACACCGCCACGTCCTCGCCTGCGTGG
GTCTCTTCGTCCAGGGGCACTGCTGACTGCTGCCGATACTCGGGGCTCCCGCTCTCGCTCTCGGTAACAT
CCGGCCGGGCGCCGTCCTTGAGCACATAGCCTGGACCGTTTCCGTATAGGAGGACCGTGTAGGCCTTCCT
GTCCCGGGCCTTGCCAGGGGCCAGCCCGAAGATGGAGCTCCCTCGCAGGGGGTAGCCTCCGAAGGAGAAG
ACGTGGGAGTGGTCGGCAGTGACGAGGCTCAGCGTGTCCTCCTCGCTGGTGAGCTGGCCCGCCCTCTCAA
TGGCGTCGTCGAACATGATCGTCTCAGTCAGTGCCCGGTAAGCCCTGCTTTCATGATGACCATGGTCGAT
GCGACCACCCTCCACGAAGAGGAAGAAGCCGCGGGGGTTCCTGCTCAGCAGGCGCAGGGCAGCCTCTGTC
ATCTCCATCAGGGAGGGGTCCAGTGTGGAGTCTCGGTGGATCTCGTATTTCATGTCTCCAGGCTCAAAGA
GACCCATGAGATGGGTCACAGACGGGTCCAGGGAAGCCTGCATGAGCTCAGTGCGGTTCCACACATACCG
GGCACCCTGGCGCTTCGCCAGCCATTCCTGCACCAGATTCTTCCCGTCCAGC
